Addgene plasmid #207152: pcDNA3.1(+)GαoB-91-NLuc
Purpose: Part of REGA-SIGN, a NanoBRET-based G protein biosensor. It encodes transcript variant B of GNAO tagged with NanoLuciferase and is meant to be paired with Ggamma2 labeled with LSS-mKATE2
Depositing lab: Dominique Schols & Tom Van Loy. Depositing organization: Rega Institute for Medical Research. Publication: REGA-SIGN: Development of a Novel Set of NanoBRET-Based G Protein Biosensors. Boon K, Vanalken N, Meyen E, Schols D, Van Loy T. Biosensors (Basel). 2023 Jul 28;13(8):767. doi: 10.3390/bios13080767. PubMed 37622853.
Backbone
  Vector backbone: pcDNA3.1
  Vector type: Mammalian Expression
Growth in bacteria
  Bacterial resistance: Ampicillin, 100 μg/mL
  Growth temperature: 37°C
  Growth strain: NEB Stable
  Copy number: High Copy
Gene/Insert
  Gene/Insert name: GNAO
  Species: H. sapiens (human)
  Mutation: NLuc inserted at position L(91)G
  Cloning method: Unknown
Terms and licenses: Academic/Nonprofit Terms; Industry Terms: Not Available to Industry
How to cite: pcDNA3.1(+)GαoB-91-NLuc was a gift from Dominique Schols & Tom Van Loy (Addgene plasmid # 207152 ; http://n2t.net/addgene:207152 ; RRID:Addgene_207152)
