[The description below was written by a language model from this plasmid's Addgene catalogue record and pLannotate feature annotations shown in this document.]
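Description:
pcDNA3.1(+)GαoB-91-NLuc is a mammalian expression plasmid built on the pcDNA3.1 backbone (about 7 kb in the sequenced record) that encodes human GNAO, transcript variant B (GαoB), carrying an internal NanoLuc luciferase tag. It is propagated in E. coli through a high-copy ColE1/pUC-type origin with ampicillin selection from the β-lactamase gene. It also carries an f1 origin and an SV40 early promoter–driven neomycin phosphotransferase cassette with an SV40 polyadenylation signal, which would permit G418 selection of stably transfected mammalian cells.

The payload is transcribed from the CMV immediate-early enhancer/promoter and terminated by the bovine growth hormone poly(A) signal, and a T7 promoter lies just upstream of the coding region. According to the record, NanoLuc is inserted within the Gα subunit at the L91/G position rather than fused to either terminus. The feature table agrees with this: a human codon-optimised Nluc coding sequence is flanked on both sides by Gα-like coding segments. The automated annotation labels those segments as fragments of related G protein alpha subunits from other species (GNA11, GPA1, GNAI3). These are most plausibly homology matches to the conserved Gα fold, and the insert should be read as the human GNAO stated in the catalogue entry. A short hit annotated as a truncated HIV-1 LTR next to the CMV promoter is likewise probably a spurious match.

The construct belongs to REGA-SIGN, a set of NanoBRET-based G protein biosensors. Gαo-NLuc acts as the luminescent energy donor and is meant to be co-expressed with Gγ2 labelled with LSS-mKATE2 as the acceptor. Changes in BRET between the two subunits then report heterotrimer rearrangement or dissociation when a G protein-coupled receptor is activated.
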