Features (pLannotate 1.2.2; 23 found; start..end, strand, type, name):
     28..80      -  misc_feature   bom (fragment): basis of mobility region from pBR322
    235..614     +  enhancer       CMV enhancer: human cytomegalovirus immediate early enhancer
    615..818     +  promoter       CMV promoter: human cytomegalovirus (CMV) immediate early promoter
    814..847     +  LTR            5' LTR (truncated) (fragment): truncated 5' long terminal repeat (LTR) from HIV-1
    863..881     +  promoter       T7 promoter: promoter for bacteriophage T7 RNA polymerase
   1037..1198    +  CDS            GNA11 (fragment): GNA11_CANLF - Experimental evidence at transcript level: Swiss-Prot protein existence level 2. Guanine nucleotide-binding proteins (G proteins) are involved as modulators or transducers in various transmembrane signaling systems. Acts as an activator of phospholipase C. Transduces FFAR4 signaling in response to long-chain fatty acids (LCFAs). From Canis lupus familiaris (Dog) (Canis familiaris).
   1217..1726    +  CDS            Nluc: NanoLuc® luciferase human codon-optimized
   1838..2344    +  CDS            GPA1 (fragment): GPA1_ORYSJ - Also known as D1 From Oryza sativa subsp. japonica (Rice).
   2348..2533    +  CDS            GNAI3: GNAI3_CRIGR - Protein inferred from homology: Swiss-Prot protein existence level 3. Heterotrimeric guanine nucleotide-binding proteins (G proteins) function as transducers downstream of G protein-coupled receptors (GPCRs) in numerous signaling cascades. The alpha chain contains the guanine nucleotide binding site and alternates between an active, GTP-bound state and an inactive, GDP-bound state. Signaling by an activated GPCR promotes GDP release and GTP binding. The alpha subunit has a low GTPase activity that converts bound GTP to GDP, thereby terminating the signal. Both GDP release and GTP
   2574..2798    +  polyA_signal   bGH poly(A) signal: bovine growth hormone polyadenylation signal
   2802..2823    +  promoter       SV40 promoter (fragment): SV40 enhancer and early promoter
   2844..3272    +  rep_origin     f1 ori (sequence partly withheld): f1 bacteriophage origin of replication; arrow indicates direction of (+) strand synthesis
   3286..3615    +  promoter       SV40 promoter: SV40 enhancer and early promoter
   3682..4473    +  CDS            neo: KKA2_KLEPN - Also known as kan, nptII. Experimental evidence at protein level: Swiss-Prot protein existence level 1. Resistance to kanamycin, neomycin, paromomycin, ribostamycin, butirosin and gentamicin B. From Klebsiella pneumoniae.
   4497..4655    +  CDS            ble (fragment): BLE_KLEPN - Experimental evidence at protein level: Swiss-Prot protein existence level 1. Binding protein with a strong affinity to the bleomycin family of antibiotics. Binds to CL990; an antimitotic-antibiotic compound. From Klebsiella pneumoniae.
   4650..4771    +  polyA_signal   SV40 poly(A) signal: SV40 polyadenylation signal
   4844..4860    -  protein_bind   lac operator: The lac repressor binds to the lac operator to inhibit transcription in E. coli. This inhibition can be relieved by adding lactose or isopropyl-β-D-thiogalactopyranoside (IPTG). lac repressor encoded by lacI
   4868..4898    -  promoter       lac promoter: promoter for the E. coli lac operon
   4913..4934    -  protein_bind   CAP binding site: CAP binding activates transcription in the presence of cAMP. E. coli catabolite activator protein
   4947..5039    -  CDS            lacI (fragment): lac repressor; lacI; The lac repressor binds to the lac operator to inhibit transcription in E. coli. This inhibition can be relieved by adding lactose or isopropyl-β-D-thiogalactopyranoside (IPTG).
   5222..5810    -  rep_origin     ori: high-copy-number ColE1/pMB1/pBR322/pUC origin of replication
   5981..6841    -  CDS            AmpR: β-lactamase; bla; confers resistance to ampicillin, carbenicillin, and related antibiotics
   6842..6946    -  promoter       AmpR promoter: bla
>Addgene plasmid #207152 | pcDNA3.1(+)GαoB-91-NLuc | addgene full sequence | sequence record 410279 | Addgene NGS Result
GACGGATCGGGAGATCTCCCGATCCCCTATGGTGCACTCTCAGTACAATCTGCTCTGATGCCGCATAGTT
AAGCCAGTATCTGCTCCCTGCTTGTGTGTTGGAGGTCGCTGAGTAGTGCGCGAGCAAAATTTAAGCTACA
ACAAGGCAAGGCTTGACCGACAATTGCATGAAGAATCTGCTTAGGGTTAGGCGTTTTGCGCTGCTTCGCG
ATGTACGGGCCAGATATACGCGTTGACATTGATTATTGACTAGTTATTAATAGTAATCAATTACGGGGTC
ATTAGTTCATAGCCCATATATGGAGTTCCGCGTTACATAACTTACGGTAAATGGCCCGCCTGGCTGACCG
CCCAACGACCCCCGCCCATTGACGTCAATAATGACGTATGTTCCCATAGTAACGCCAATAGGGACTTTCC
ATTGACGTCAATGGGTGGAGTATTTACGGTAAACTGCCCACTTGGCAGTACATCAAGTGTATCATATGCC
AAGTACGCCCCCTATTGACGTCAATGACGGTAAATGGCCCGCCTGGCATTATGCCCAGTACATGACCTTA
TGGGACTTTCCTACTTGGCAGTACATCTACGTATTAGTCATCGCTATTACCATGGTGATGCGGTTTTGGC
AGTACATCAATGGGCGTGGATAGCGGTTTGACTCACGGGGATTTCCAAGTCTCCACCCCATTGACGTCAA
TGGGAGTTTGTTTTGGCACCAAAATCAACGGGACTTTCCAAAATGTCGTAACAACTCCGCCCCATTGACG
CAAATGGGCGGTAGGCGTGTACGGTGGGAGGTCTATATAAGCAGAGCTCTCTGGCTAACTAGAGAACCCA
CTGCTTACTGGCTTATCGAAATTAATACGACTCACTATAGGGAGACCCAAGCTGGCTAGCGTTTAAACTT
AAGCTTGGTACCACCATGGGATGTACTCTGAGCGCAGAGGAGAGAGCCGCCCTCGAGCGGAGCAAGGCGA
TTGAGAAAAACCTCAAAGAGGATGGCATCAGCGCCGCCAAAGACGTGAAATTACTCCTGCTCGGGGCTGG
AGAATCAGGAAAAAGCACCATTGTGAAGCAGATGAAGATCATCCATGAAGATGGCTTCTCCGGAGAAGAC
GTGAAACAGTACAAGCCTGTTGTCTACAGCAACACTATCCAGTCCCTGGCAGCCATCGTCCGGGCCATGG
ACACTTTGAGCGGCGGCGGCGGCAGCGTCTTCACACTCGAAGATTTCGTTGGGGACTGGCGACAGACAGC
CGGCTACAACCTGGACCAAGTCCTTGAACAGGGAGGTGTGTCCAGTTTGTTTCAGAATCTCGGGGTGTCC
GTAACTCCGATCCAAAGGATTGTCCTGAGCGGTGAAAATGGGCTGAAGATCGACATCCATGTCATCATCC
CGTATGAAGGTCTGAGCGGCGACCAAATGGGCCAGATCGAAAAAATTTTTAAGGTGGTGTACCCTGTGGA
TGATCATCACTTTAAGGTGATCCTGCACTATGGCACACTGGTAATCGACGGGGTTACGCCGAACATGATC
GACTATTTCGGACGGCCGTATGAAGGCATCGCCGTGTTCGACGGCAAAAAGATCACTGTAACAGGGACCC
TGTGGAACGGCAACAAAATTATCGACGAGCGCCTGATCAACCCCGACGGCTCCCTGCTGTTCCGAGTAAC
CATCAACGGAGTGACCGGCTGGCGGCTGTGCGAACGCATTCTGGCGAGCGGCGGCGGCGGCAGCGGCATC
GAATATGGTGATAAGGAGAGAAAGGCTGACGCCAAGATGGTGTGTGATGTGGTGAGTCGGATGGAAGACA
CCGAGCCCTTCTCTGCAGAGCTGCTTTCTGCCATGATGCGGCTCTGGGGCGACTCAGGAATCCAAGAGTG
CTTCAACCGGTCCCGGGAGTATCAGCTCAACGACTCTGCCAAATACTACCTGGACAGCCTGGATCGGATT
GGGGCCGCCGACTACCAGCCCACCGAGCAGGACATCCTCCGAACCAGGGTCAAAACCACTGGCATCGTAG
AAACCCACTTCACATTCAAGAACCTCCACTTCAGGCTGTTTGACGTCGGAGGCCAGCGATCTGAACGCAA
GAAGTGGATCCATTGCTTCGAGGACGTCACGGCCATCATTTTCTGTGTCGCGCTCAGCGGCTATGACCAG
GTGCTCCACGAAGACGAAACCACGAACCGCATGCACGAATCCCTGAAGCTTTTTGACAGCATCTGCAACA
ACAAATGGTTCACAGACACGTCCATCATCCTGTTTCTTAACAAGAAGGACATATTTGAAGAGAAGATCAA
GAAGTCCCCGCTCACCATCTGCTTTCCTGAATATACAGGCCCCAGCGCCTTCACAGAAGCCGTGGCTTAC
ATCCAGGCCCAGTACGAGAGCAAGAACAAGTCAGCCCACAAGGAGATCTACACCCACGTCACCTGCGCCA
CGGACACCAACAACATCCAGTTTGTCTTTGATGCTGTGACGGACGTCATCATCGCCAAAAACCTGCGGGG
CTGTGGACTCTACTGATCTAGAGGGCCCGTTTAAACCCGCTGATCAGCCTCGACTGTGCCTTCTAGTTGC
CAGCCATCTGTTGTTTGCCCCTCCCCCGTGCCTTCCTTGACCCTGGAAGGTGCCACTCCCACTGTCCTTT
CCTAATAAAATGAGGAAATTGCATCGCATTGTCTGAGTAGGTGTCATTCTATTCTGGGGGGTGGGGTGGG
GCAGGACAGCAAGGGGGAGGATTGGGAAGACAATAGCAGGCATGCTGGGGATGCGGTGGGCTCTATGGCT
TCTGAGGCGGAAAGAACCAGCTGGGGCTCTAGGGGGTATCCCC
[124 nt withheld, positions 2844-2967]
C
[91 nt withheld, positions 2969-3059]
A
[49 nt withheld, positions 3061-3109]
CCTTTGACGTTGGAGTCCACGTTCTTT
[37 nt withheld, positions 3137-3173]
ACCCTATCTCGGTCTATTCTTTTGATTTATAAGGGATTTTGCCGATTTCGGCCTATTGGTTAAAAAATGA
GCTGATTTAACAAAAATTTAACGCGAATTAATTCTGTGGAATGTGTGTCAGTTAGGGTGTGGAAAGTCCC
CAGGCTCCCCAGCAGGCAGAAGTATGCAAAGCATGCATCTCAATTAGTCAGCAACCAGGTGTGGAAAGTC
CCCAGGCTCCCCAGCAGGCAGAAGTATGCAAAGCATGCATCTCAATTAGTCAGCAACCATAGTCCCGCCC
CTAACTCCGCCCATCCCGCCCCTAACTCCGCCCAGTTCCGCCCATTCTCCGCCCCATGGCTGACTAATTT
TTTTTATTTATGCAGAGGCCGAGGCCGCCTCTGCCTCTGAGCTATTCCAGAAGTAGTGAGGAGGCTTTTT
TGGAGGCCTAGGCTTTTGCAAAAAGCTCCCGGGAGCTTGTATATCCATTTTCGGATCTGATCAAGAGACA
GGATGAGGATCGTTTCGCATGATTGAACAAGATGGATTGCACGCAGGTTCTCCGGCCGCTTGGGTGGAGA
GGCTATTCGGCTATGACTGGGCACAACAGACAATCGGCTGCTCTGATGCCGCCGTGTTCCGGCTGTCAGC
GCAGGGGCGCCCGGTTCTTTTTGTCAAGACCGACCTGTCCGGTGCCCTGAATGAACTGCAGGACGAGGCA
GCGCGGCTATCGTGGCTGGCCACGACGGGCGTTCCTTGCGCAGCTGTGCTCGACGTTGTCACTGAAGCGG
GAAGGGACTGGCTGCTATTGGGCGAAGTGCCGGGGCAGGATCTCCTGTCATCTCACCTTGCTCCTGCCGA
GAAAGTATCCATCATGGCTGATGCAATGCGGCGGCTGCATACGCTTGATCCGGCTACCTGCCCATTCGAC
CACCAAGCGAAACATCGCATCGAGCGAGCACGTACTCGGATGGAAGCCGGTCTTGTCGATCAGGATGATC
TGGACGAAGAGCATCAGGGGCTCGCGCCAGCCGAACTGTTCGCCAGGCTCAAGGCGCGCATGCCCGACGG
CGAGGATCTCGTCGTGACCCATGGCGATGCCTGCTTGCCGAATATCATGGTGGAAAATGGCCGCTTTTCT
GGATTCATCGACTGTGGCCGGCTGGGTGTGGCGGACCGCTATCAGGACATAGCGTTGGCTACCCGTGATA
TTGCTGAAGAGCTTGGCGGCGAATGGGCTGACCGCTTCCTCGTGCTTTACGGTATCGCCGCTCCCGATTC
GCAGCGCATCGCCTTCTATCGCCTTCTTGACGAGTTCTTCTGAGCGGGACTCTGGGGTTCGAAATGACCG
ACCAAGCGACGCCCAACCTGCCATCACGAGATTTCGATTCCACCGCCGCCTTCTATGAAAGGTTGGGCTT
CGGAATCGTTTTCCGGGACGCCGGCTGGATGATCCTCCAGCGCGGGGATCTCATGCTGGAGTTCTTCGCC
CACCCCAACTTGTTTATTGCAGCTTATAATGGTTACAAATAAAGCAATAGCATCACAAATTTCACAAATA
AAGCATTTTTTTCACTGCATTCTAGTTGTGGTTTGTCCAAACTCATCAATGTATCTTATCATGTCTGTAT
ACCGTCGACCTCTAGCTAGAGCTTGGCGTAATCATGGTCATAGCTGTTTCCTGTGTGAAATTGTTATCCG
CTCACAATTCCACACAACATACGAGCCGGAAGCATAAAGTGTAAAGCCTGGGGTGCCTAATGAGTGAGCT
AACTCACATTAATTGCGTTGCGCTCACTGCCCGCTTTCCAGTCGGGAAACCTGTCGTGCCAGCTGCATTA
ATGAATCGGCCAACGCGCGGGGAGAGGCGGTTTGCGTATTGGGCGCTCTTCCGCTTCCTCGCTCACTGAC
TCGCTGCGCTCGGTCGTTCGGCTGCGGCGAGCGGTATCAGCTCACTCAAAGGCGGTAATACGGTTATCCA
CAGAATCAGGGGATAACGCAGGAAAGAACATGTGAGCAAAAGGCCAGCAAAAGGCCAGGAACCGTAAAAA
GGCCGCGTTGCTGGCGTTTTTCCATAGGCTCCGCCCCCCTGACGAGCATCACAAAAATCGACGCTCAAGT
CAGAGGTGGCGAAACCCGACAGGACTATAAAGATACCAGGCGTTTCCCCCTGGAAGCTCCCTCGTGCGCT
CTCCTGTTCCGACCCTGCCGCTTACCGGATACCTGTCCGCCTTTCTCCCTTCGGGAAGCGTGGCGCTTTC
TCATAGCTCACGCTGTAGGTATCTCAGTTCGGTGTAGGTCGTTCGCTCCAAGCTGGGCTGTGTGCACGAA
CCCCCCGTTCAGCCCGACCGCTGCGCCTTATCCGGTAACTATCGTCTTGAGTCCAACCCGGTAAGACACG
ACTTATCGCCACTGGCAGCAGCCACTGGTAACAGGATTAGCAGAGCGAGGTATGTAGGCGGTGCTACAGA
GTTCTTGAAGTGGTGGCCTAACTACGGCTACACTAGAAGAACAGTATTTGGTATCTGCGCTCTGCTGAAG
CCAGTTACCTTCGGAAAAAGAGTTGGTAGCTCTTGATCCGGCAAACAAACCACCGCTGGTAGCGGTGGTT
TTTTTGTTTGCAAGCAGCAGATTACGCGCAGAAAAAAAGGATCTCAAGAAGATCCTTTGATCTTTTCTAC
GGGGTCTGACGCTCAGTGGAACGAAAACTCACGTTAAGGGATTTTGGTCATGAGATTATCAAAAAGGATC
TTCACCTAGATCCTTTTAAATTAAAAATGAAGTTTTAAATCAATCTAAAGTATATATGAGTAAACTTGGT
CTGACAGTTACCAATGCTTAATCAGTGAGGCACCTATCTCAGCGATCTGTCTATTTCGTTCATCCATAGT
TGCCTGACTCCCCGTCGTGTAGATAACTACGATACGGGAGGGCTTACCATCTGGCCCCAGTGCTGCAATG
ATACCGCGAGACCCACGCTCACCGGCTCCAGATTTATCAGCAATAAACCAGCCAGCCGGAAGGGCCGAGC
GCAGAAGTGGTCCTGCAACTTTATCCGCCTCCATCCAGTCTATTAATTGTTGCCGGGAAGCTAGAGTAAG
TAGTTCGCCAGTTAATAGTTTGCGCAACGTTGTTGCCATTGCTACAGGCATCGTGGTGTCACGCTCGTCG
TTTGGTATGGCTTCATTCAGCTCCGGTTCCCAACGATCAAGGCGAGTTACATGATCCCCCATGTTGTGCA
AAAAAGCGGTTAGCTCCTTCGGTCCTCCGATCGTTGTCAGAAGTAAGTTGGCCGCAGTGTTATCACTCAT
GGTTATGGCAGCACTGCATAATTCTCTTACTGTCATGCCATCCGTAAGATGCTTTTCTGTGACTGGTGAG
TACTCAACCAAGTCATTCTGAGAATAGTGTATGCGGCGACCGAGTTGCTCTTGCCCGGCGTCAATACGGG
ATAATACCGCGCCACATAGCAGAACTTTAAAAGTGCTCATCATTGGAAAACGTTCTTCGGGGCGAAAACT
CTCAAGGATCTTACCGCTGTTGAGATCCAGTTCGATGTAACCCACTCGTGCACCCAACTGATCTTCAGCA
TCTTTTACTTTCACCAGCGTTTCTGGGTGAGCAAAAACAGGAAGGCAAAATGCCGCAAAAAAGGGAATAA
GGGCGACACGGAAATGTTGAATACTCATACTCTTCCTTTTTCAATATTATTGAAGCATTTATCAGGGTTA
TTGTCTCATGAGCGGATACATATTTGAATGTATTTAGAAAAATAAACAAATAGGGGTTCCGCGCACATTT
CCCCGAAAAGTGCCACCTGACGTC
